>Addgene plasmid #56444 | EGFP-Rab11a-7 | depositor partial sequence | sequence record 87336 | insert sequence
GAACGTCAGATCCGCTAGCGCTACCGGTCGCCACCATGGTGAGCAAGGGCGAGGAGCTGTTCACCGGGGT
GGTGCCCATCCTGGTCGAGCTGGACGGCGACGTAAACGGCCACAAGTTCAGCGTGTCCGGCGAGGGCGAG
GGCGATGCCACCTACGGCAAGCTGACCCTGAAGTTCATCTGCACCACCGGCAAGCTGCCCGTGCCCTGGC
CCACCCTCGTGACCACCCTGACCTACGGCGTGCAGTGCTTCAGCCGCTACCCCGACCACATGAAGCAGCA
CGACTTCTTCAAGTCCGCCATGCCCGAAGGCTACGTCCAGGAGCGCACCATCTTCTTCAAGGACGACGGC
AACTACAAGACCCGCGCCGAGGTGAAGTTCGAGGGCGACACCCTGGTGAACCGCATCGAGCTGAAGGGCA
TCGACTTCAAGGAGGACGGCAACATCCTGGGGCACAAGCTGGAGTACAACTACAACAGCCACAACGTCTA
TATCATGGCCGACAAGCAGAAGAACGGCATCAAGGTGAACTTCAAGATCCGCCACAACATCGAGGACGGC
AGCGTGCAGCTCGCCGACCACTACCAGCAGAACACCCCCATCGGCGACGGCCCCGTGCTGCTGCCCGACA
ACCACTACCTGAGCACCCAGTCCGCCCTGAGCAAAGACCCCAACGAGAAGCGCGATCACATGGTCCTGCT
GGAGTTCGTGACCGCCGCCGGGATCACTCTCGGCATGGACGAGCTGTACAAGTCCGGACTCAGATCTCGA
GCCATGGGCACCCGCGACGACGAGTACGACTACCTCTTTAAAGTTGTCCTTATTGGAGATTCTGGTGTTG
GAAAGAGTAATCTCCTGTCTCGATTTACTCGAAATGAGTTTAATCTGGAAAGCAAGAGCACCATTGGAGT
AGAGTTTGCAACAAGAAGCATCCAGGTTGATGGAAAAACAATAAAGGCACAGATATGGGACACAGCAGGG
CAAGAGCGATATCGAGCTATAACATCAGCATATTATCGTGGAGCTGTAGGTGCCTTATTGGTTTATGACA
TTGCTAAACATCTCACATATGAAAATGTAGAGCGATGGCTGAAAGAACTGAGAGATCATGCTGATAGTAA
CATTGTTATCATGCTTGTGGGCAATAAGAGTGATCTACGTCATCTCAGGGCAGTTCCTACAGATGAAGCA
AGAGCTTTTGCAGAAAAGAATGGTTTGTCATTCATTGAAACTTCGGCCCTAGACTCTACAAATGTAGAAG
CTGCTTTTCAGACAATTTTAACAGAGATTTACCGCATTGTTTCTCAGAAGCAAATGTCAGACAGACGCGA
AAATGACATGTCTCCAAGCAACAATGTGGTTCCTATTCATGTTCCACCAACCACTGAAAACAAGCCAAAG
GTGCAGTGCTGTCAGAACATCTAAGGATCCACCGGATCTAGATAACTGATCATAATCAGCCATACCAC
