>Addgene plasmid #56444 | EGFP-Rab11a-7 | addgene partial sequence | sequence record 114354 | EGFP-C 5'-CATGGTCCTGCTGGAGTTCGTG-3'
GTCCGGACTCAGATCTCGAGCCATGGGCACCCGCGACGACGAGTACGACTACCTCTTTAAAGTTGTCCTT
ATTGGAGATTCTGGTGTTGGAAAGAGTAATCTCCTGTCTCGATTTACTCGAAATGAGTTTAATCTGGAAA
GCAAGAGCACCATTGGAGTAGAGTTTGCAACAAGAAGCATCCAGGTTGATGGAAAAACAATAAAGGCACA
GATATGGGACACAGCAGGGCAAGAGCGATATCGAGCTATAACATCAGCATATTATCGTGGAGCTGTAGGT
GCCTTATTGGTTTATGACATTGCTAAACATCTCACATATGAAAATGTAGAGCGATGGCTGAAAGAACTGA
GAGATCATGCTGATAGTAACATTGTTATCATGCTTGTGGGCAATAAGAGTGATCTACGTCATCTCAGGGC
AGTTCCTACAGATGAAGCAAGAGCTTTTGCAGAAAAGAATGGTTTGTCATTCATTGAAACTTCGGCCCTA
GACTCTACAAATGTAGAAGCTGCTTTTCAGACAATTTTAACAGAGATTTACCGCATTGTTTCTCAGAAGC
AAATGTCAGACAGACGCGAAAATGACATGTCTCCAAGCAACAATGTGGTTCCTATTCATGTTCCACCAAC
CACTGAAAACAAGCCAAAGGTGCAGTGCTGTCAGAACATCTAAGG
