[The description below was written by a language model from this plasmid's Addgene catalogue record.]
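Description:
EGFP-Rab11a-7 is a mammalian expression plasmid that produces human Rab11a fused to enhanced green fluorescent protein. It is built on an EGFP-type backbone of about 4.75 kb (without insert). It is maintained in E. coli as a high-copy plasmid under kanamycin selection. In mammalian cells a neomycin resistance marker allows selection with G418, so stable lines can be derived in addition to transient transfection. No feature table accompanies the record, so the origin of replication and the exact arrangement of the resistance cassette are not stated. The listed 3′ sequencing primer suggests that an SV40 polyadenylation signal lies downstream of the insert.

The payload is the human RAB11A coding sequence (also known as YL8), expressed from the CMV promoter, a strong constitutive promoter in most mammalian cell types. EGFP is supplied by the backbone and sits at the N terminus of Rab11a. This orientation leaves the C terminus free, which generally matters for Rab GTPases because their C-terminal lipid modification mediates membrane attachment. The "7" in the name is not explained in the record, nor is the cloning method.

The stated purpose is localization of a Ras-family GTPase, with excitation at 488 nm and emission at 507 nm, the standard EGFP settings. Rab11a is widely used as a marker of recycling endosomes. The associated publication concerns rapid integrin recycling and cell motility, consistent with use of this fusion as a fluorescent marker for imaging Rab11a-positive compartments and recycling traffic in cells.
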