Addgene plasmid #56444: EGFP-Rab11a-7
Purpose: Localization: Ras GTPase, Excitation: 488, Emission: 507
Depositing lab: Michael Davidson. Depositing organization: Florida State University, Tallahassee. Publication: The membrane-associated protein, supervillin, accelerates F-actin-dependent rapid integrin recycling and cell motility. Fang Z, Takizawa N, Wilson KA, Smith TC, Delprato A, Davidson MW, Lambright DG, Luna EJ. Traffic. 2010 Jun;11(6):782-99. doi: 10.1111/j.1600-0854.2010.01062.x. Epub 2010 Mar 17. PubMed 20331534.
Backbone
  Vector backbone: EGFP
  Backbone size w/o insert (bp): 4750
  Vector type: Mammalian Expression
  Selectable markers: Neomycin (select with G418)
Growth in bacteria
  Bacterial resistance: Kanamycin, 50 μg/mL
  Growth temperature: 37°C
  Growth strain: DH5alpha
  Copy number: High Copy
Gene/Insert
  Gene/Insert name: Rab11a (alt name: NM_004663.3)
  Species: H. sapiens (human)
  Entrez Gene: RAB11A (a.k.a. YL8)
  Promoter: CMV
  Tag / fusion protein: EGFP (N terminal on backbone)
  Cloning method: Unknown
  Sequencing primers: 5′ CMV-F; 3′ SV40pA-R
Terms and licenses: Academic/Nonprofit Terms; Industry Terms
Depositor comments: . Excitation = 488; Emission = 507
How to cite: EGFP-Rab11a-7 was a gift from Michael Davidson (Addgene plasmid # 56444 ; http://n2t.net/addgene:56444 ; RRID:Addgene_56444)
